Addgene plasmid #126398: pGWB14-LYX180
Purpose: With a Nicotiana benthamiana transcription factor in PGWB14 backbone, for Agrobacterium mediated transient or stable expression corresponding transcription factor fused with a C-terminal HA tag.
Depositing lab: Silin Zhong. Depositing organization: Chinese University of Hong Kong.
Backbone
  Vector backbone: pGWB14
  Vector type: Plant Expression
  Selectable markers: Hygromycin
Growth in bacteria
  Bacterial resistance: Kanamycin, 50 μg/mL
  Growth temperature: 37°C
  Growth strain: DH5alpha
  Copy number: Low Copy
Gene/Insert
  Gene/Insert name: Niben101Scf08298g03010.1
  Species: Nicotiana benthamiana
  Promoter: CaMV 35S
  Tag / fusion protein: HA (C terminal on insert)
  Cloning method: Gibson Cloning
Terms and licenses: Academic/Nonprofit Terms; Industry Terms: Not Available to Industry
Depositor comments: The insert contains a native intron and will be processed to a mature mRNA when expressed in vivo.
How to cite: pGWB14-LYX180 was a gift from Silin Zhong (Addgene plasmid # 126398 ; http://n2t.net/addgene:126398 ; RRID:Addgene_126398)
