[The description below was written by a language model from this plasmid's Addgene catalogue record and pLannotate feature annotations shown in this document.]
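Description:
pGWB14-LYX180 is a plant binary expression vector built on the pGWB14 backbone. It is designed for Agrobacterium-mediated transient or stable expression of a Nicotiana benthamiana transcription factor (gene model Niben101Scf08298g03010.1) carrying a C-terminal HA tag. The backbone is of the broad-host-range IncP type. An oriV origin with its trans-acting replication protein trfA allows low-copy maintenance in both E. coli and Agrobacterium, and oriT with traJ provides mobilisation functions. Bacterial selection is by kanamycin. The annotation also picks up backbone remnants (tetR/tetA fragments, an IS1 element, and ColE1, lacZα and M13 ori fragments) that are not functional parts of the payload.

Between the nopaline-type right and left T-DNA borders lie three plant cassettes. The main one places the insert under the CaMV 35S promoter. The insert is flanked by attB1 and attB2 sites, although the record gives Gibson assembly as the cloning method, and is followed in frame by a 3xHA epitope and the NOS terminator. The automated annotation matches the coding region to fragments of Arabidopsis PIF3 and BHLH127, which suggests a bHLH-family factor; the split into two matches is consistent with the depositor's note that the insert retains a native intron that is spliced out in planta. A second 35S-driven cassette encodes the tomato bushy stunt virus P19 silencing suppressor with a CaMV poly(A) signal. P19 is not mentioned in the catalogue fields, but it would be expected to boost transgene expression in agroinfiltrated leaves. The third cassette is a 35S-driven hygromycin resistance gene with a NOS terminator, for selecting stable transformants. The HA tag allows antibody-based detection or immunoprecipitation of the expressed factor.
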