Features (pLannotate 1.2.2; 37 found; start..end, strand, type, name):
      3..89      -  CDS            traI (fragment): TRAI6_ECOLX - Experimental evidence at protein level: Swiss-Prot protein existence level 1. The initiation process of transfer DNA synthesis requires the interaction of at least three plasmid-specific components (TraH, I, and J) at the transfer origin resulting in the assembly of a specialised nucleoprotein complex - the relaxosome. Site- and strand-specific cleavage at the transfer origin is dependent on TraI and TraJ. From Escherichia coli.
    127..498     -  CDS            traJ: oriT-recognizing protein; traJ
    531..640     -  oriT           oriT: incP origin of transfer
    772..962     +  rep_origin     ori (fragment): high-copy-number ColE1/pMB1/pBR322/pUC origin of replication
   1321..1971    -  CDS            TetR: tetracycline resistance regulatory protein; tetR
   2077..2326    +  CDS            TcR (fragment): tetracycline efflux protein; tetA; confers resistance to tetracycline
   2436..2460    -  misc_feature   RB T-DNA repeat: right border repeat from nopaline C58 T-DNA
   2490..2508    +  misc_feature   MCS (fragment): pUC18/19 multiple cloning site
   2559..2904    +  promoter       CaMV 35S promoter: strong constitutive promoter from cauliflower mosaic virus
   2856..2902    +  promoter       minimal CaMV 35S promoter: minimal 35S promoter from cauliflower mosaic virus
   2914..2932    -  misc_feature   MCS (fragment): pUC18/19 multiple cloning site
   2943..3458    +  CDS            P19_TBSVC: Experimental evidence at protein level: Swiss-Prot protein existence level 1. Acts as a suppressor of RNA-mediated gene silencing, also known as post-transcriptional gene silencing (PTGS), a mechanism of plant viral defense that limits the accumulation of viral RNAs. Binds to short interfering RNAs (siRNAs) with high affinity. Acts as a molecular caliper to specifically select siRNAs based on the length of the duplex region of the RNA (By similarity). From Tomato bushy stunt virus (strain Cherry) (TBSV).
   3531..3707    +  polyA_signal   CaMV poly(A) signal: cauliflower mosaic virus polyadenylation signal
   4210..4551    +  promoter       CaMV 35S promoter: strong constitutive promoter from cauliflower mosaic virus
   4577..4601    +  protein_bind   attB1: mutant version of attB; recombination site for the Gateway® BP reaction BP Clonase™
   4709..5629    +  CDS            PIF3 (fragment): PIF3_ARATH - Also known as BHLH8, EN100, PAP3. Experimental evidence at protein level: Swiss-Prot protein existence level 1. Transcription factor acting positively in the phytochrome signaling pathway. Activates transcription by binding to the G box (5'- CACGTG-3'). From Arabidopsis thaliana (Mouse-ear cress).
   5658..6098    +  CDS            BHLH127 (fragment): BH127_ARATH - Experimental evidence at transcript level: Swiss-Prot protein existence level 2. From Arabidopsis thaliana (Mouse-ear cress).
   6190..6214    -  protein_bind   attB2: mutant version of attB; recombination site for the Gateway® BP reaction BP Clonase™
   6243..6332    +  CDS            3xHA: three tandem HA epitope tags
   6366..6618    +  terminator     NOS terminator: nopaline synthase terminator and poly(A) signal
   7047..7299    -  terminator     NOS terminator: nopaline synthase terminator and poly(A) signal
   7323..7751    -  CDS            nos (fragment): DHNO_AGRT7 - Protein inferred from homology: Swiss-Prot protein existence level 3. From Agrobacterium tumefaciens (strain T37).
   7767..8792    -  CDS            HygR: aminoglycoside phosphotransferase from E. coli; aph(4)-Ia; confers resistance to hygromycin
   8802..9146    -  promoter       CaMV 35S promoter: strong constitutive promoter from cauliflower mosaic virus
   8803..8849    -  promoter       minimal CaMV 35S promoter: minimal 35S promoter from cauliflower mosaic virus
   9284..9439    +  CDS            lacZα (fragment) (sequence partly withheld): LacZα fragment of β-galactosidase; lacZ fragment
   9437..9737    +  rep_origin     M13 ori (fragment) (sequence partly withheld): M13 bacteriophage origin of replication; arrow indicates direction of (+) strand synthesis
   9738..9868    +  CDS            lacI (fragment): lac repressor; lacI; The lac repressor binds to the lac operator to inhibit transcription in E. coli. This inhibition can be relieved by adding lactose or isopropyl-β-D-thiogalactopyranoside (IPTG).
   9922..9946    -  misc_feature   LB T-DNA repeat: left border repeat from nopaline C58 T-DNA
  11403..11522   -  CDS            tetR (fragment): TETR1_ECOLX - Experimental evidence at protein level: Swiss-Prot protein existence level 1. TetR is the repressor of the tetracycline resistance element; its N-terminal region forms a helix-turn-helix structure and binds DNA. Binding of tetracycline to TetR reduces the repressor affinity for the tetracycline resistance gene (tetA) promoter operator sites. From Escherichia coli.
  11542..12690   -  CDS            trfA: trans-acting replication protein that binds to and activates oriV
  12989..13783   -  CDS            KanR: aminoglycoside phosphotransferase; aphA-3; confers resistance to kanamycin
  13975..14742   +  mobile_element IS1: prokaryotic transposable element IS1
  14751..14900   -  CDS            satA (fragment): STA_BACSU - Also known as yyaR. Experimental evidence at protein level: Swiss-Prot protein existence level 1. Involved in resistance to streptothricin, a broad-spectrum antibiotic produced by streptomycetes. Detoxifies streptothricin via acetylation of the beta amino group of the first beta-lysyl moiety of streptothricin. From Bacillus subtilis (strain 168).
  14899..15093   -  CDS            satA (fragment): STA_BACSU - Also known as yyaR. Experimental evidence at protein level: Swiss-Prot protein existence level 1. Involved in resistance to streptothricin, a broad-spectrum antibiotic produced by streptomycetes. Detoxifies streptothricin via acetylation of the beta amino group of the first beta-lysyl moiety of streptothricin. From Bacillus subtilis (strain 168).
  15096..15371   -  CDS            klaC (fragment): KLAC_ECOLX - Also known as telB. Protein predicted: Swiss-Prot protein existence level 4. Belongs to the kla operon, which is associated with cryptic tellurite resistance, and IncW plasmid fertility inhibition. From Escherichia coli.
  15435..16066   -  rep_origin     oriV: incP origin of replication
>Addgene plasmid #126398 | pGWB14-LYX180 | addgene full sequence | sequence record 247599 | Addgene NGS Result
TCGGTCTTGCCTTGCTCGTCGGTGATGTACTTCACCAGCTCCGCGAAGTCGCTCTTCTTGATGGAGCGCA
TGGGGACGTGCTTGGCAATCACGCGCACCCCCCGGCCGTTTTAGCGGCTAAAAAAGTCATGGCTCTGCCC
TCGGGCGGACCACGCCCATCATGACCTTGCCAAGCTCGTCCTGCTTCTCTTCGATCTTCGCCAGCAGGGC
GAGGATCGTGGCATCACCGAACCGCGCCGTGCGCGGGTCGTCGGTGAGCCAGAGTTTCAGCAGGCCGCCC
AGGCGGCCCAGGTCGCCATTGATGCGGGCCAGCTCGCGGACGTGCTCATAGTCCACGACGCCCGTGATTT
TGTAGCCCTGGCCGACGGCCAGCAGGTAGGCCGACAGGCTCATGCCGGCCGCCGCCGCCTTTTCCTCAAT
CGCTCTTCGTTCGTCTGGAAGGCAGTACACCTTGATAGGTGGGCTGCCCTTCCTGGTTGGCTTGGTTTCA
TCAGCCATCCGCTTGCCCTCATCTGTTACGCCGGCGGTAGCCGGCCAGCCTCGCAGAGCAGGATTCCCGT
TGAGCACCGCCAGGTGCGAATAAGGGACAGTGAAGAAGGAACACCCGCTCGCGGGTGGGCCTACTTCACC
TATCCTGCCCGGCTGACGCCGTTGGATACACCAAGGAAAGTCTACACGAACCCTTTGGCAAAATCCTGTA
TATCGTGCGAAAAAGGATGGATATACCGAAAAAATCGCTATAATGACCCCGAAGCAGGGTTATGCAGCGG
AAAAGCGCCACGCTTCCCGAAGGGAGAAAGGCGGACAGGTATCCGGTAAGCGGCAGGGTCGGAACAGGAG
AGCGCACGAGGGAGCTTCCAGGGGGAAACGCCTGGTATCTTTATAGTCCTGTCGGGTTTCGCCACCTCTG
ACTTGAGCGTCGATTTTTGTGATGCTCGTCAGGGGGGCGGAGCCTATGGAAAAACGCCAGCAACGCGGCC
TTTTTACGGTTCCTGGCCTTTTGCTGGCCTTTTGCTCACATGTTCTTTCCTGCGTTATCCCCTGATTCTG
TGGATAACCGTATTACCGCCTTTGAGTGAGCTGATACCGCTCGCCGCAGCCGAACGACCGAGCGCAGCGA
GTCAGTGAGCGAGGAAGCGGAAGAGCGCCAGAAGGCCGCCAGAGAGGCCGAGCGCGGCCGTGAGGCTTGG
ACGCTAGGGCAGGGCATGAAAAAGCCCGTAGCGGGCTGCTACGGGCGTCTGACGCGGTGGAAAGGGGGAG
GGGATGTTGTCTACATGGCTCTGCTGTAGTGAGTGGGTTGCGCTCCGGCAGCGGTCCTGATCAATCGTCA
CCCTTTCTCGGTCCTTCAACGTTCCTGACAACGAGCCTCCTTTTCGCCAATCCATCGACAATCACCGCGA
GTCCCTGCTCGAACGCTGCGTCCGGACCGGCTTCGTCGAAGGCGTCTATCGCGGCCCGCAACAGCGGCGA
GAGCGGAGCCTGTTCAACGGTGCCGCCGCGCTCGCCGGCATCGCTGTCGCCGGCCTGCTCCTCAAGCACG
GCCCCAACAGTGAAGTAGCTGATTGTCATCAGCGCATTGACGGCGTCCCCGGCCGAAAAACCCGCCTCGC
AGAGGAAGCGAAGCTGCGCGTCGGCCGTTTCCATCTGCGGTGCGCCCGGTCGCGTGCCGGCATGGATGCG
CGCGCCATCGCGGTAGGCGAGCAGCGCCTGCCTGAAGCTGCGGGCATTCCCGATCAGAAATGAGCGCCAG
TCGTCGTCGGCTCTCGGCACCGAATGCGTATGATTCTCCGCCAGCATGGCTTCGGCCAGTGCGTCGAGCA
GCGCCCGCTTGTTCCTGAAGTGCCAGTAAAGCGCCGGCTGCTGAACCCCCAACCGTTCCGCCAGTTTGCG
TGTCGTCAGACCGTCTACGCCGACCTCGTTCAACAGGTCCAGGGCGGCACGGATCACTGTATTCGGCTGC
AACTTTGTCATGCTTGACACTTTATCACTGATAAACATAATATGTCCACCAACTTATCAGTGATAAAGAA
TCCGCGCGTTCAATCGGACCAGCGGAGGCTGGTCCGGAGGCCAGACGTGAAACCCAACATACCCCTGATC
GTAATTCTGAGCACTGTCGCGCTCGACGCTGTCGGCATCGGCCTGATTATGCCGGTGCTGCCGGGCCTCC
TGCGCGATCTGGTTCACTCGAACGACGTCACCGCCCACTATGGCATTCTGCTGGCGCTGTATGCGTTGGT
GCAATTTGCCTGCGCACCTGTGCTGGGCGCGCTGTCGGATCGTTTCGGGCGGCGGCCAATCTTGCTCGTC
TCGCTGGCCGGCGCCAGATCTGGGGAACCCTGTGGTTGGCATGCACATACAAATGGACGAACGGATAAAC
CTTTTCACGCCCTTTTAAATATCCGATTATTCTAATAAACGCTCTTTTCTCTTAGGTTTACCCGCCAATA
TATCCTGTCAAACACTGATAGTTTAAACGTTGCGATTAAGAATTCGAGCTCGGTACCCCCCTACTCCAAA
AATGTCAAAGATACAGTCTCAGAAGACCAAAGGGCTATTGAGACTTTTCAACAAAGGGTAATTTCGGGAA
ACCTCCTCGGATTCCATTGCCCAGCTATCTGTCACTTCATCGAAAGGACAGTAGAAAAGGAAGGTGGCTC
CTACAAATGCCATCATTGCGATAAAGGAAAGGCTATCATTCAAGATGCCTCTGCCGACAGTGGTCCCAAA
GATGGACCCCCACCCACGAGGAGCATCGTGGAAAAAGAAGACGTTCCAACCACGTCTTCAAAGCAAGTGG
ATTGATGTGACATCTCCACTGACGTAAGGGATGACGCACAATCCCACTATCCTTCGCAAGACCCTTCCTC
TATATAAGGAAGTTCATTTCATTTGGAGAGGACAGCCCAAGCTTCGACTCTAGAGGATCCCCTTAAATCG
ATATGGAACGAGCTATACAAGGAAACGACGCTAGGGAACAAGCTAACAGTGAACGTTGGGATGGAGGATC
AGGAGGTACCACTTCTCCCTTCAAACTTCCTGACGAAAGTCCGAGTTGGACTGAGTGGCGGCTACATAAC
GATGAGACGAATTCGAATCAAGATAATCCCCTTGGTTTCAAGGAAAGCTGGGGTTTCGGGAAAGTTGTAT
TTAAGAGATATCTCAGATACGACAGGACGGAAGCTTCACTGCACAGAGTCCTTGGATCTTGGACGGGAGA
TTCGGTTAACTATGCAGCATCTCGATTTTTCGGTTTCGACCAGATCGGATGTACCTATAGTATTCGGTTT
CGAGGAGTTAGTATCACCGTTTCTGGAGGGTCTCGAACTCTTCAGCATCTCTGTGAGATGGCAATTCGGT
CTAAGCAAGAACTGCTACAGCTTGCCCCAATCGAAGTGGAAAGTAATGTATCAAGAGGATGCCCTGAAGG
TACTCAAACCTTCGAAAAAGAAAGCGAGTAAGTCGAGGGCGAGCTCGAATTCGGTACGCTGAAATCACCA
GTCTCTCTCTACAAATCTATCTCTCTCTATTTTCTCCATAAATAATGTGTGAGTAGTTTCCCGATAAGGG
AAATTAGGGTTCTTATAGGGTTTCGCTCATGTGTTGAGCATATAAGAAACCCTTAGTATGTATTTGTATT
TGTAAAATACTTCTATCAATAAAATTTCTAATTCCTAAAACCAAAATCCAGTACTAAAATCCAGATCTCC
CTGCAGGTCCCCAGATTAGCCTTTTCAATTTCAGAAAGAATGCTAACCCACAGATGGTTAGAGAGGCTTA
CGCAGCAGGTCTCATCAAGACGATCTACCCGAGCAATAATCTCCAGGAAATCAAATACCTTCCCAAGAAG
GTTAAAGATGCAGTCAAAAGATTCAGGACTAACTGCATCAAGAACACAGAGAAAGATATATTTCTCAAGA
TCAGAAGTACTATTCCAGTATGGACGATTCAAGGCTTGCTTCACAAACCAAGGCAAGTAATAGAGATTGG
AGTCTCTAAAAAGGTAGTTCCCACTGAATCAAAGGCCATGGAGTCAAAGATTCAAATAGAGGACCTAACA
GAACTCGCCGTAAAGACTGGCGAACAGTTCATACAGAGTCTCTTACGACTCAATGACAAGAAGAAAATCT
TCGTCAACATGGTGGAGCACGACACACTTGTCTACTCCAAAAATATCAAAGATACAGTCTCAGAAGACCA
AAGGGCAATTGAGACTTTTCAACAAAGGGTAATATCCGGAAACCTCCTCGGATTCCATTGCCCAGCTATC
TGTCACTTTATTGTGAAGATAGTGGAAAAGGAAGGTGGCTCCTACAAATGCCATCATTGCGATAAAGGAA
AGGCCATCGTTGAAGATGCCTCTGCCGACAGTGGTCCCAAAGATGGACCCCCACCCACGAGGAGCATCGT
GGAAAAAGAAGACGTTCCAACCACGTCTTCAAAGCAAGTGGATTGATGTGATATCTCCACTGACGTAAGG
GATGACGCACAATCCCACTATCCTTCGCAAGACCCTTCCTCTATATAAGGAAGTTCATTTCATTTGGAGA
GAACACGGGGGACTCTAGAGTTATCAACAAGTTTGTACAAAAAAGCAGGCTCCACCACTAGTATGAATCA
TTCAGTTCCTGATTTTGATATGGATGATGACTACACTATTCCTACTTCTTCTGGTCTTACCAGACCCAAA
AAGTCTGCAATGGCGGAAGAGGATATCATGGAACTATTGTGGCATAATGGACAAGTGGTTATGCAGAGCC
AAAATCAAAGATCTCTGAAGAAACCTCACATTAGCAACGGCGGTGGCGGAGGTGGTAGCGGTGATGCGCT
TATTCCCTCCGAACAAGCTGTCAGTAGAGAGATCCGACATGTAGAGGAAAATACTACATCACAGCAGCTG
TTTATGCAGGAGGACGAGATGGCCTCATGGCTTCACTACCCACTCGATGACTCCTCCTCCTTTGAACGTG
ATCTTTATGCCGATCTCCTTTATTCCACACCGAGCGCAACCGTTACAACTGCTGCGCCGCCGCGAGAAAT
TCGTACGCCTACGGTGGAGATCCGTCCAGCTCCGCCGCAACCATCCCCTGCAGCGCCGATTGCAGTGGCT
CCTCGACCGCCTATACCTCCTCCTGCAAGACGTCCCGGCACTGAAAGCTCACATCGTTTCCAGAACTTCG
GACATTTCTCGCGATTGCCTAGTCGAACAAGGTCAGAACTTGGTCCGTCAAATTCGAGCAAGTCACCTAG
AGAATCAACGGTCGTGGACTCAAACGAAACTCCAATTTCAGGGCCTGAATCTAGGGTTTCACACGTAGCG
GATAATGTAGTACCGGTTCCCGGTGGAAATGTAGCATGTGGAGCTGTAAATGTCAACGGAACTGCGACTG
CGTCAACGGCTGCGGCATCGAATGATCGGAAACGCAAAGGAATAGAAACGGACGACGGGGATGGTCAGAA
TGAGGACGCTGAATTTGAGTCTGGTGATACAAAGAAGCATGCACGTGGTTCAACGTCTACAAAACGATCT
CGTGCTACAGAGGTCCATAATCTTTCGGAAAGGAAACGTCGAGACAGAATAAATGAGAAGATGAGGGCTC
TGCAGGAACTGATACCACGCTGTAACAAGTTAATCTTCTGTTGAATTTCAGACAGACAAAGCTTCAATGC
TGGATGAGGCAATTGAGTATTTGAAATCACTTCAATTGCAAGTGCAGATGATGTCCATGGGATGCGGCAT
GGTCCCGATAATGCATCCTGGAATGCAGCAATACATGCCAGCTATGGGAATGGGCATGGTGGGAATGGGT
ATGGAGATTGGCATGAACAGGCCAATGGTGTCATATCCACCTCTATTACCAGGTGCAGCGATGCAGAATG
CAGCTGCAGCAGCACAAATGGGTCCTAGATTTCCTATGGCACCGTTTCATCTGCCACCAGTTCCAGTACC
AGATCCTTCCAGGATGCAAGCCTCAAGTCAGCAAGATCCAATGCTAAATCCACTTGTAGCACGTAATCCC
AACCAGCCAAGACTTCCGAATTTTAATGATCCATATCAACAGTATTTTGGTCTCCACCAGGCACAAGTTC
AATTACCGCAGAATCAGGCAGTAGAACAGCAAGGTTACAATAAACCCGGCAGCAGCAGAGAAGTTGGAAA
TCCAGGGAATCCTCAATCTGGTCCCGGGGACCCAGCTTTCTTGTACAAAGTGGTTGATAACAGCGGGTTA
ATTAACATCTTTTACCCATACGATGTTCCTGACTATGCGGGCTATCCCTATGACGTCCCGGACTATGCAG
GATCCTATCCATATGACGTTCCAGATTACGCTGCTCAGTGCAGCGCTTAGAGCTCGAATTTCCCCGATCG
TTCAAACATTTGGCAATAAAGTTTCTTAAGATTGAATCCTGTTGCCGGTCTTGCGATGATTATCATATAA
TTTCTGTTGAATTACGTTAAGCATGTAATAATTAACATGTAATGCATGACGTTATTTATGAGATGGGTTT
TTATGATTAGAGTCCCGCAATTATACATTTAATACGCGATAGAAAACAAAATATAGCGCGCAAACTAGGA
TAAATTATCGCGCGCGGTGTCATCTATGTTACTAGATCGGGAATTAGCTTCATCAACGCAAGACATGCGC
ACGACCGTCTGACAGGAGAGGAATTTCCGACGAGCACAGAAAGGACTTGCTCTTGGACGTAGGCCTATTT
CTCAGGCACATGTATCAAGTGTTCGGACGTGGGTTTTCGATGGTGTATCAGCCGCCGCCAACTGGGAGAT
GAGGAGGCTTTCTTGGGGGGCAGTCAGCAGTTCATTTCACAAGACAGAGGAACTTGTAAGGAGATGCACT
GATTTATCTTGGCGCAAACCAGCAGGACGAATTAGTGGGAATAGCCCGCGAATATCTAAGTTATGCCTGT
CGGCATGAGCAGAAACTTCCAATTCGAAACAGTTTGGAGAGGTTGTTTTTGGGCATACCTTTTGTTAGTC
AGCCTCTCGATTGCTCATCGTCATTACACAGTACCGAAGTTTGATCGATCTAGTAACATAGATGACACCG
CGCGCGATAATTTATCCTAGTTTGCGCGCTATATTTTGTTTTCTATCGCGTATTAAATGTATAATTGCGG
GACTCTAATCATAAAAACCCATCTCATAAATAACGTCATGCATTACATGTTAATTATTACATGCTTAACG
TAATTCAACAGAAATTATATGATAATCATCGCAAGACCGGCAACAGGATTCAATCTTAAGAAACTTTATT
GCCAAATGTTTGAACGATCTGCTTCGACGCACTCCTTCTTTACTCCACCATCTCGTCCTTATTGAAAACG
TGGGTAGCACCAAAACGAATCAAGTCGCTGGAACTGAAGTTACCAATCACGCTGGATGATTTGCCAGTTG
GATTAATCTTGCCTTTCCCCGCATGAATAATATTGATGAATGCATGCGTGAGGGGTATTTCGATTTTGGC
AATAGCTGCAATTGCCGCGACATCCTCCAACGAGCATAATTCTTCAGAAAAATAGCGATGTTCCATGTTG
TCAGGGCATGCATGATGCACGTTATGAGGTGACGGTGCTAGGCAGTATTCCCTCAAAGTTTCATAGTCAG
TATCATATTCATCATTGCATTCCTGCAAGAGAGAATTGAGACGCAATCCACACGCTGCGGCAACCTTCCG
GCGTTCGTGGTCTATTTGCTCTTGGACGTTGCAAACGTAAGTGTTGGATCCCGGTCGGCATCTACTCTAT
TCCTTTGCCCTCGGACGAGTGCTGGGGCGTCGGTTTCCACTATCGGCGAGTACTTCTACACAGCCATCGG
TCCAGACGGCCGCGCTTCTGCGGGCGATTTGTGTACGCCCGACAGTCCCGGCTCCGGATCGGACGATTGC
GTCGCATCGACCCTGCGCCCAAGCTGCATCATCGAAATTGCCGTCAACCAAGCTCTGATAGAGTTGGTCA
AGACCAATGCGGAGCATATACGCCCGGAGCCGCGGCGATCCTGCAAGCTCCGGATGCCTCCGCTCGAAGT
AGCGCGTCTGCTGCTCCATACAAGCCAACCACGGCCTCCAGAAGAAGATGTTGGCGACCTCGTATTGGGA
ATCCCCGAACATCGCCTCGCTCCAGTCAATGACCGCTGTTATGCGGCCATTGTCCGTCAGGACATTGTTG
GAGCCGAAATCCGCGTGCACGAGGTGCCGGACTTCGGGGCAGTCCTCGGCCCAAAGCATCAGCTCATCGA
GAGCCTGCGCGACGGACGCACTGACGGTGTCGTCCATCACAGTTTGCCAGTGATACACATGGGGATCAGC
AATCGCGCATATGAAATCACGCCATGTAGTGTATTGACCGATTCCTTGCGGTCCGAATGGGCCGAACCCG
CTCGTCTGGCTAAGATCGGCCGCAGCGATCGCATCCATGGCCTCCGCGACCGGCTGCAGAACAGCGGGCA
GTTCGGTTTCAGGCAGGTCTTGCAACGTGACACCCTGTGCACGGCGGGAGATGCAATAGGTCAGGCTCTC
GCTGAATTCCCCAATGTCAAGCACTTCCGGAATCGGGAGCGCGGCCGATGCAAAGTGCCGATAAACATAA
CGATCTTTGTAGAAACCATCGGCGCAGCTATTTACCCGCAGGACATATCCACGCCCTCCTACATCGAAGC
TGAAAGCACGAGATTCTTCGCCCTCCGAGAGCTGCATCAGGTCGGAGACGCTGTCGAACTTTTCGATCAG
AAACTTCTCGACAGACGTCGCGGTGAGTTCAGGCTTTTTCATATCGGGGTCGTCCTCTCCAAATGAAATG
AACTTCCTTATATAGAGGAAGGGTCTTGCGAAGGATAGTGGGATTGTGCGTCATCCCTTACGTCAGTGGA
GATATCACATCAATCCACTTGCTTTGAAGACGTGGTTGGAACGTCTTCTTTTTCCACGATGCTCCTCGTG
GGTGGGGGTCCATCTTTGGGACCACTGTCGGCAGAGGCATCTTGAACGATAGCCTTTCCTTTATCGCAAT
GATGGCATTTGTAGGTGCCACCTTCCTTTTCTACTGTCCTTTTGATGAAGTGACAGATAGCTGGGCAATG
GAATCCGAGGAGGTTTCCCGATATTACCCTTTGTTGAAAAGTCTCAATAGCCCTTTGGTCTTCTGAGACT
GTATCTTTGATATTCTTGGAGTAGACGAGAGTGTCGTGCTCCACCATGTTGACGGATCTCTAGGACGCGT
CGACGCGTCGACGCGTCGACGCGTCGACGCGTCCTAGAAGCTAATTCACTGGCCGTCGTTTTACAACGTC
GTGACTGGGAAAACCCTGGCGTTACCCAACTTAATCGCCTTGCAGCACATCCCCCTTTCGCCAGCTGGCG
TAATAGCGAAGAGGCCCGCACCGATCGCCCTTCCCAACAGTTGCGCAGCCTGAATG
[44 nt withheld, positions 9437-9480]
C
[141 nt withheld, positions 9482-9622]
CCTTTGACGTTGGAGTCCACGTTCTTT
[37 nt withheld, positions 9650-9686]
ACCCTATCTCGGGCTATTCTTTTGATTTATAAGGGATTTTGCCGATTTCGGAACCACCATCAAACAGGAT
TTTCGCCTGCTGGGGCAAACCAGCGTGGACCGCTTGCTGCAACTCTCTCAGGGCCAGGCGGTGAAGGGCA
ATCAGCTGTTGCCCGTCTCACTGGTGAAAAGAAAAACCACCCCAGTACATTAAAAACGTCCGCAATGTGT
TATTAAGTTGTCTAAGCGTCAATTTGTTTACACCACAATATATCCTGCCACCAGCCAGCCAACAGCTCCC
CGACCGGCAGCTCGGCACAAAATCACCACTCGATACAGGCAGCCCATCAGTCCGGGACGGCGTCAGCGGG
AGAGCCGTTGTAAGGCGGCAGACTTTGCTCATGTTACCGATGCTATTCGGAAGAACGGCAACTAAGCTGC
CGGGTTTGAAACACGGATGATCTCGCGGAGGGTAGCATGTTGATTGTAACGATGACAGAGCGTTGCTGCC
TGTGATCAAATATCATCTCCCTCGCAGAGATCCGAATTATCAGCCTTCTTATTCATTTCTCGCTTAACCG
TGACAGGCTGTCGATCTTGAGAACTATGCCGACATAATAGGAAATCGCTGGATAAAGCCGCTGAGGAAGC
TGAGTGGCGCTATTTCTTTAGAAGTGAACGTTGACGATATCAACTCCCCTATCCATTGCTCACCGAATGG
TACAGGTCGGGGACCCGAAGTTCCGACTGTCGGCCTGATGCATCCCCGGCTGATCGACCCCAGATCTGGG
GCTGAGAAAGCCCAGTAAGGAAACAACTGTAGGTTCGAGTCGCGAGATCCCCCGGAACCAAAGGAAGTAG
GTTAAACCCGCTCCGATCAGGCCGAGCCACGCCAGGCCGAGAACATTGGTTCCTGTAGGCATCGGGATTG
GCGGATCAAACACTAAAGCTACTGGAACGAGCAGAAGTCCTCCGGCCGCCAGTTGCCAGGCGGTAAAGGT
GAGCAGAGGCACGGGAGGTTGCCACTTGCGGGTCAGCACGGTTCCGAACGCCATGGAAACCGCCCCCGCC
AGGCCCGCTGCGACGCCGACAGGATCTAGCGCTGCGTTTGGTGTCAACACCAACAGCGCCACGCCCGCAG
TTCCGCAAATAGCCCCCAGGACCGCCATCAATCGTATCGGGCTACCTAGCAGAGCGGCAGAGATGAACAC
GACCATCAGCGGCTGCACAGCGCCTACCGTCGCCGCGACCCCGCCCGGCAGGCGGTAGACCGAAATAAAC
AACAAGCTCCAGAATAGCGAAATATTAAGTGCGCCGAGGATGAAGATGCGCATCCACCAGATTCCCGTTG
GAATCTGTCGGACGATCATCACGAGCAATAAACCCGCCGGCAACGCCCGCAGCAGCATACCGGCGACCCC
TCGGCCTCGCTGTTCGGGCTCCACGAAAACGCCGGACAGATGCGCCTTGTGAGCGTCCTTGGGGCCGTCC
TCCTGTTTGAAGACCGACAGCCCAATGATCTCGCCGTCGATGTAGGCGCCGAATGCCACGGCATCTCGCA
ACCGTTCAGCGAACGCCTCCATGGGCTTTTTCTCCTCGTGCTCGTAAACGGACCCGAACATCTCTGGAGC
TTTCTTCAGGGCCGACAATCGGATCTCGCGGAAATCCTGCACGTCGGCCGCTCCAAGCCGTCGAATCTGA
GCCTTAATCACAATTGTCAATTTTAATCCTCTGTTTATCGGCAGTTCGTAGAGCGCGCCGTGCGTCCCGA
GCGATACTGAGCGAAGCAAGTGCGTCGAGCAGTGCCCGCTTGTTCCTGAAATGCCAGTAAAGCGCTGGCT
GCTGAACCCCCAGCCGGAACTGACCCCACAAGGCCCTAGCGTTTGCAATGCACCAGGTCATCATTGACCC
AGGCGTGTTCCACCAGGCCGCTGCCTCGCAACTCTTCGCAGGCTTCGCCGACCTGCTCGCGCCACTTCTT
CACGCGGGTGGAATCCGATCCGCACATGAGGCGGAAGGTTTCCAGCTTGAGCGGGTACGGCTCCCGGTGC
GAGCTGAAATAGTCGAACATCCGTCGGGCCGTCGGCGACAGCTTGCGGTACTTCTCCCATATGAATTTCG
TGTAGTGGTCGCCAGCAAACAGCACGACGATTTCCTCGTCGATCAGGACCTGGCAACGGGACGTTTTCTT
GCCACGGTCCAGGACGCGGAAGCGGTGCAGCAGCGACACCGATTCCAGGTGCCCAACGCGGTCGGACGTG
AAGCCCATCGCCGTCGCCTGTAGGCGCGACAGGCATTCCTCGGCCTTCGTGTAATACCGGCCATTGATCG
ACCAGCCCAGGTCCTGGCAAAGCTCGTAGAACGTGAAGGTGATCGGCTCGCCGATAGGGGTGCGCTTCGC
GTACTCCAACACCTGCTGCCACACCAGTTCGTCATCGTCGGCCCGCAGCTCGACGCCGGTGTAGGTGATC
TTCACGTCCTTGTTGACGTGGAAAATGACCTTGTTTTGCAGCGCCTCGCGCGGGATTTTCTTGTTGCGCG
TGGTGAACAGGGCAGAGCGGGCCGTGTCGTTTGGCATCGCTCGCATCGTGTCCGGCCACGGCGCAATATC
GAACAAGGAAAGCTGCATTTCCTTGATCTGCTGCTTCGTGTGTTTCAGCAACGCGGCCTGCTTGGCCTCG
CTGACCTGTTTTGCCAGGTCCTCGCCGGCGGTTTTTCGCTTCTTGGTCGTCATAGTTCCTCGCGTGTCGA
TGGTCATCGACTTCGCCAAACCTGCCGCCTCCTGTTCGAGACGACGCGAACGCTCCACGGCGGCCGATGG
CGCGGGCAGGGCAGGGGGAGCCAGTTGCACGCTGTCGCGCTCGATCTTGGCCGTAGCTTGCTGGACCATC
GAGCCGACGGACTGGAAGGTTTCGCGGGGCGCACGCATGACGGTGCGGCTTGCGATGGTTTCGGCATCCT
CGGCGGAAAACCCCGCGTCGATCAGTTCTTGCCTGTATGCCTTCCGGTCAAACGTCCGATTCATTCACCC
TCCTTGCGGGATTGCCCCGACTCACGCCGGGGCAATGTGCCCTTATTCCTGATTTGACCCGCCTGGTGCC
TTGGTGTCCAGATAATCCACCTTATCGGCAATGAAGTCGGTCCCGTAGACCGTCTGGCCGTCCTTCTCGT
ACTTGGTATTCCGAATCTTGCCCTGCACGAATACCAGCGACCCCTTGCCCAAATACTTGCCGTGGGCCTC
GGCCTGAGAGCCAAAACACTTGATGCGGAAGAAGTCGGTGCGCTCCTGCTTGTCGCCGGCATCGTTGCGC
CACATCTAGGTACTAAAACAATTCATCCAGTAAAATATAATATTTTATTTTCTCCCAATCAGGCTTGATC
CCCAGTAAGTCAAAAAATAGCTCGACATACTGTTCTTCCCCGATATCCTCCCTGATCGACCGGACGCAGA
AGGCAATGTCATACCACTTGTCCGCCCTGCCGCTTCTCCCAAGATCAATAAAGCCACTTACTTTGCCATC
TTTCACAAAGATGTTGCTGTCTCCCAGGTCGCCGTGGGAAAAGACAAGTTCCTCTTCGGGCTTTTCCGTC
TTTAAAAAATCATACAGCTCGCGCGGATCTTTAAATGGAGTGTCTTCTTCCCAGTTTTCGCAATCCACAT
CGGCCAGATCGTTATTCAGTAAGTAATCCAATTCGGCTAAGCGGCTGTCTAAGCTATTCGTATAGGGACA
ATCCGATATGTCGATGGAGTGAAAGAGCCTGATGCACTCCGCATACAGCTCGATAATCTTTTCAGGGCTT
TGTTCATCTTCATACTCTTCCGAGCAAAGGACGCCATCGGCCTCACTCATGAGCAGATTGCTCCAGCCAT
CATGCCGTTCAAAGTGCAGGACCTTTGGAACAGGCAGCTTTCCTTCCAGCCATAGCATCATGTCCTTTTC
CCGTTCCACATCATAGGTGGTCCCTTTATACCGGCTGTCCGTCATTTTTAAATATAGGTTTTCATTTTCT
CCCACCAGCTTATATACCTTAGCAGGAGACATTCCTTCCGTATCTTTTACGCAGCGGTATTTTTCGATCA
GTTTTTTCAATTCCGGTGATATTCTCATTTTAGCCATTTATTATTTCCTTCCTCTTTTCTACAGTATTTA
AAGATACCCCAAGAAGCTAATTATAACAAGACGAACTCCAATTCACTGTTCCTTGCATTCTAAAACCTTA
AATACCAGAAAACAGCTTTTTCAAAGTTGTTTTCAAAGTTGGCGTATAACATAGTATCGACGGAGCCGAT
TTTGAAACCACAATTATGGGTGATGCTGCCAACTTACTGATTTAGTGTATGATGGTGTTTTTGAGGTGCT
CCAGTGGCTTCTGTTTCTATCAGCTGTCCCTCCTGTTCAGCTACTGACGGGGTGGTGCGTAACGGCAAAA
GCACCGCCGGACATCAGCGCTATCTCTGCTCTCACTGCCGTAAAACATGGCAACTGCAGTTCACTTACAC
CGCTTCTCAACCCGGTACGCACCAGAAAATCATTGATATGGCCATGAATGGCGTTGGATGCCGGGCAACA
GCCCGCATTATGGGCGTTGGCCTCAACACGATTTTACGTCACTTAAAAAACTCAGGCCGCAGTCGGTAAC
CTCGCGCATACAGCCGGGCAGTGACGTCATCGTCTGCGCGGAAATGGACGAACAGTGGGGCTATGTCGGG
GCTAAATCGCGCCAGCGCTGGCTGTTTTACGCGTATGACAGTCTCCGGAAGACGGTTGTTGCGCACGTAT
TCGGTGAACGCACTATGGCGACGCTGGGGCGTCTTATGAGCCTGCTGTCACCCTTTGACGTGGTGATATG
GATGACGGATGGCTGGCCGCTGTATGAATCCCGCCTGAAGGGAAAGCTGCACGTAATCAGCAAGCGATAT
ACGCAGCGAATTGAGCGGCATAACCTGAATCTGAGGCAGCACCTGGCACGGCTGGGACGGAAGTCGCTGT
CGTTCTCAAAATCGGTGGAGCTGCATGACAAAGTCATCGGGCATTATCTGAACATAAAACACTATCAATA
AGTTGGAGTCATTACCCAATTATGATAGAATTTACAAGCTATAAGGTTATTGTCCTGGGTTTCAAGCATT
AGTCCATGCAAGTTTTTATGCTTTGCCCATTCTATAGATATATTGATAAGCGCGCTGCCTATGCCTTGCC
CCCTGAAATCCTTACATACGGCGATATCTTCTATATAAAAGATATATTATCTTATCAGTATTGTCAATAT
ATTCAAGGCAATCTGCCTCCTCATCCTCTTCATCCTCTTCGTCTTGGTAGCTTTTTAAATATGGCGCTTC
ATAGAGTAATTCTGTAAAGGTCCAATTCTCGTTTTCATACCTCGGTATAATCTTACCTATCACCTCAAAT
GGTTCGCTGGGTTTATCGCACCCCCGAACACGAGCACGGCACCCGCGACCACTATGCCAAGAATGCCCAA
GGTAAAAATTGCCGGCCCCGCCATGAAGTCCGTGAATGCCCCGACGGCCGAAGTGAAGGGCAGGCCGCCA
CCCAGGCCGCCGCCCTCACTGCCCGGCACCTGGTCGCTGAATGTCGATGCCAGCACCTGCGGCACGTCAA
TGCTTCCGGGCGTCGCGCTCGGGCTGATCGCCCATCCCGTTACTGCCCCGATCCCGGCAATGGCAAGGAC
TGCCAGCGCTGCCATTTTTGGGGTGAGGCCGTTCGCGGCCGAGGGGCGCAGCCCCTGGGGGGATGGGAGG
CCCGCGTTAGCGGGCCGGGAGGGTTCGAGAAGGGGGGGCACCCCCCTTCGGCGTGCGCGGTCACGCGCAC
AGGGCGCAGCCCTGGTTAAAAACAAGGTTTATAAATATTGGTTTAAAAGCAGGTTAAAAGACAGGTTAGC
GGTGGCCGAAAAACGGGCGGAAACCCTTGCAAATGCTGGATTTTCTGCCTGTGGACAGCCCCTCAAATGT
CAATAGGTGCGCCCCTCATCTGTCAGCACTCTGCCCCTCAAGTGTCAAGGATCGCGCCCCTCATCTGTCA
GTAGTCGCGCCCCTCAAGTGTCAATACCGCAGGGCACTTATCCCCAGGCTTGTCCACATCATCTGTGGGA
AACTCGCGTAAAATCAGGCGTTTTCGCCGATTTGCGAGGCTGGCCAGCTCCACGTCGCCGGCCGAAATCG
AGCCTGCCCCTCATCTGTCAACGCCGCGCCGGGTGAGTCGGCCCCTCAAGTGTCAACGTCCGCCCCTCAT
CTGTCAGTGAGGGCCAAGTTTTCCGCGAGGTATCCACAACGCCGGCGGCCGCGGTGTCTCGCACACGGCT
TCGACGGCGTTTCTGGCGCGTTTGCAGGGCCATAGACGGCCGCCAGCCCAGCGGCGAGGGCAACCAGCCC
GGTGAGCGTCGGAAAGGCGC
